Addgene plasmid #119298: AAV-CAG-FLInChR-mVenus
Purpose: FLinChR is the fusion signal sequence and transmembrane (TM) domain of Neurexin 1B-delta to ChR2E123T/T159C for inversion ChR2 to an optogenetic inhibitor
Depositing lab: Alla Karpova. Depositing organization: HHMI, Janelia Research Campus. Publication: Expanding the Optogenetics Toolkit by Topological Inversion of Rhodopsins. Brown J, Behnam R, Coddington L, Tervo DGR, Martin K, Proskurin M, Kuleshova E, Park J, Phillips J, Bergs ACF, Gottschalk A, Dudman JT, Karpova AY. Cell. 2018 Oct 16. pii: S0092-8674(18)31238-8. doi: 10.1016/j.cell.2018.09.026. PubMed 30343901.
Backbone
  Vector backbone: AAV2-CAG-MSC-WPRE(Penn)
  Backbone size w/o insert (bp): 5012
  Total vector size (bp): 7154
  Vector type: AAV
Growth in bacteria
  Bacterial resistance: Ampicillin, 100 μg/mL
  Growth temperature: 37°C
  Growth strain: NEB Stable
  Copy number: High Copy
Gene/Insert
  Gene/Insert name: Nx1BTM-FCS-ChR2ET/TC-mVenus (alt name: FLInChR-mVenus)
  Insert size (bp): 2142
  Promoter: CAG
  Tag / fusion protein: mVenus
  Cloning method: Restriction Enzyme; 5′ cloning site BamHl (not destroyed); 3′ cloning site EcoRl (not destroyed)
  Sequencing primers: 5′ atccgccaccatgtaccaga; 3′ aattcttacttgtacagctc
Terms and licenses: Academic/Nonprofit Terms; Industry Terms: Not Available to Industry
How to cite: AAV-CAG-FLInChR-mVenus was a gift from Alla Karpova (Addgene plasmid # 119298 ; http://n2t.net/addgene:119298 ; RRID:Addgene_119298)
