[The description below was written by a language model from this plasmid's Addgene catalogue record and pLannotate feature annotations shown in this document.]
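Description:
AAV-CAG-FLInChR-mVenus is an AAV transfer plasmid built on an AAV2-CAG-MCS-WPRE backbone, used to package recombinant adeno-associated virus for expression in mammalian cells, typically neurons. It is maintained in E. coli through a high-copy ColE1/pUC-type origin with ampicillin selection (AmpR under its own bla promoter), and it also carries an f1 phage origin. A recombination-deficient strain is listed for growth, which is usual for plasmids containing repeat-prone AAV2 inverted terminal repeats. The two ITRs flank the expression cassette and provide the signals for replication and packaging of the viral genome.

Between the ITRs, the CAG promoter (CMV enhancer, chicken β-actin promoter and chimeric intron sequences) drives one open reading frame, FLInChR-mVenus. This fusion places the signal sequence and transmembrane domain of Neurexin 1B-delta, with a short Myc epitope match annotated between the two neurexin segments, ahead of channelrhodopsin-2 and a C-terminal mVenus reporter. The insert name also includes an "FCS" element that the record does not define. The automated annotation labels the opsin as ChR2(H134R), but the catalogue entry specifies the E123T/T159C variant, so that label is probably a closest-match call. Adding the extra N-terminal transmembrane segment is intended to invert the rhodopsin's membrane topology, converting ChR2 into an optogenetic inhibitor. A WPRE and an SV40 polyadenylation signal follow the coding sequence to enhance transcript stability and processing. The sequenced record is 6,845 nt, somewhat shorter than the 7,154 bp listed in the catalogue. The construct is used for light-driven neuronal silencing, with fluorescent identification of expressing cells.
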