Features (pLannotate 1.2.2; 21 found; start..end, strand, type, name):
    193..441     +  enhancer       CMV enhancer (fragment): human cytomegalovirus immediate early enhancer
    443..720     +  promoter       chicken β-actin promoter: No description available
    721..856     +  intron         hybrid intron (fragment): hybrid between chicken β-actin (CBA) and minute virus of mice (MMV) introns (Gray et al., 2011)
    945..1075    +  intron         chimeric intron (fragment): chimera between introns from chicken β-actin and rabbit β-globin
   1141..1311    +  CDS            NRXN1 (fragment): NRX1B_BOVIN - Experimental evidence at protein level: Swiss-Prot protein existence level 1. Neuronal cell surface protein that may be involved in cell recognition and cell adhesion by forming intracellular junctions through binding to neuroligins. May play a role in formation or maintenance of synaptic junctions. May mediate intracellular signaling. May play a role in angiogenesis (By similarity). From Bos taurus (Bovine).
   1317..1343    +  CDS            13xMyc (fragment): 13 tandem Myc epitope tags
   1348..1509    +  CDS            NRXN1 (fragment): NRX1B_BOVIN - Experimental evidence at protein level: Swiss-Prot protein existence level 1. Neuronal cell surface protein that may be involved in cell recognition and cell adhesion by forming intracellular junctions through binding to neuroligins. May play a role in formation or maintenance of synaptic junctions. May mediate intracellular signaling. May play a role in angiogenesis (By similarity). From Bos taurus (Bovine).
   1597..2523    +  CDS            ChR2(H134R): H134R mutant of an N-terminal fragment of channelrhodopsin-2 from the alga Chlamydomonas reinhardtii (Nagel et al., 2005) blue light-activated cation channel
   2548..3264    +  CDS            mVenus: Venus YFP with monomerizing A206K mutation (Nagai et al., 2002; Kremers et al., 2006) mammalian codon-optimized
   3265..3289    +  misc_feature   MCS (fragment): pBluescript multiple cloning site
   3289..3877    +  misc_feature   WPRE: woodchuck hepatitis virus posttranscriptional regulatory element
   3920..4041    -  polyA_signal   SV40 poly(A) signal: SV40 polyadenylation signal
   4064..4132    -  CDS            large T antigen (fragment): large T antigen from SV40 (simian virus 40)
   4203..4336    +  repeat_region  AAV2 ITR: inverted terminal repeat of adeno-associated virus serotype 2 inverted
   4330..4386    -  CDS            lacI (fragment): lac repressor; lacI; The lac repressor binds to the lac operator to inhibit transcription in E. coli. This inhibition can be relieved by adding lactose or isopropyl-β-D-thiogalactopyranoside (IPTG).
   4569..5157    -  rep_origin     ori: high-copy-number ColE1/pMB1/pBR322/pUC origin of replication
   5328..6188    -  CDS            AmpR: β-lactamase; bla; confers resistance to ampicillin, carbenicillin, and related antibiotics
   6189..6293    -  promoter       AmpR promoter: bla
   6346..6774    -  rep_origin     f1 ori (sequence partly withheld): f1 bacteriophage origin of replication; arrow indicates direction of (+) strand synthesis
   6779..3       -  CDS            lacZα (fragment) (across the origin): LacZα fragment of β-galactosidase; lacZ fragment
   6843..130     -  repeat_region  AAV2 ITR (fragment) (across the origin): inverted terminal repeat of adeno-associated virus serotype 2 inverted
>Addgene plasmid #119298 | AAV-CAG-FLInChR-mVenus | addgene full sequence | sequence record 229664 | Addgene NGS Result
CTGCGCGCTCGCTCGCTCACTGAGGCCGCCCGGGCAAAGCCCGGGCGTCGGGCGACCTTTGGTCGCCCGG
CCTCAGTGAGCGAGCGAGCGCGCAGAGAGGGAGTGGCCAACTCCATCACTAGGGGTTCCTTGTAGTTAAT
GATTAACCCGCCATGCTACTTATCTACGTAGCCATGCTCTAGGAAGATCGTACCATTGACGTCAATAATG
ACGTATGTTCCCATAGTAACGCCAATAGGGACTTTCCATTGACGTCAATGGGTGGAGTATTTACGGTAAA
CTGCCCACTTGGCAGTACATCAAGTGTATCATATGCCAAGTACGCCCCCTATTGACGTCAATGACGGTAA
ATGGCCCGCCTGGCATTATGCCCAGTACATGACCTTATGGGACTTTCCTACTTGGCAGTACATCTACGTA
TTAGTCATCGCTATTACCATGGTCGAGGTGAGCCCCACGTTCTGCTTCACTCTCCCCATCTCCCCCCCCT
CCCCACCCCCAATTTTGTATTTATTTATTTTTTAATTATTTTGTGCAGCGATGGGGGCGGGGGGGGGGGG
GGGGCGCGCGCCRGGSGGGGSGGGGSGGGGSGRGGGGSGGGGSGGGGCGAGGCGGAGAGGTGCGGCGGCA
GCCAATCAGAGCGGCGCGCTCCGAAAGTTTCCTTTTATGGCGAGGCGGCGGCGGCGGCGGCCCTATAAAA
AGCGAAGCGCGCGGCGGGCGGGAGTCGCTGCGCGCTGCCTTCGCCCCGTGCCCCGCTCCGCCGCCGCCTC
GCGCCGCCCGCCCCGGCTCTGACTGACCGCGTTACTCCCACAGGTGAGCGGGCGGGACGGCCCTTCTCCT
CCGGGCTGTAATTAGCGCTTGGTTTAATGACGGCTTGTTTCTTTTCTGTGGCTGCGTGAAAGCCTTGAGG
GGCTCCGGGAGGGCCCTTTGTGCGGGGGGAGCGGCTCGGGGCTGTCCGCGGGGGGACGGCTGCCTTCGGG
GGGGACGGGGCAGGGCGGGGTTCGGCTTCTGGCGTGTGACCGGCGGCTCTAGAGCCTCTGCTAACCATGT
TCATGCCTTCTTCTTTTTCCTACAGCTCCTGGGCAACGTGCTGGTTATTGTGCTGTCTCATCATTTTGGC
AAAGAATTGGATCCGCCACCATGTACCAGAGGATGCTCCGGTGCGGTGCCGAGCTGGGATCGCCCGGAGG
CGGCAGTAGTGGCGGCGCAGGGGGGCGCCTGGCCCTGCTCTGGATAGTCCCGCTCACCCTCAGCGGCCTC
CTAGGAGTGGCCTGGGGGGCATCCAGTTTGGGAGCGCACCACATCCACCATAAACTTGAACAAAAGCTGA
TTTCTGAAGAAGACCTCGGTGGGTTAGCCAACCCCACCCGAGTGGGCGGCCGCGAACCATACCCAGGCTC
GGCAGAGGTGATCCGGGAGTCTAGCAGTACCACTGGCATGGTGGTGGGGATTGTCGCAGCAGCAGCTCTG
TGCATCCTCATCCTCCTCTATGCCATGAAGAAGCGCAGGGCCAAGGGAGGTTCAGGAGGTTCAGGAGGTC
TCGAGCACGGAACTATCCCATTCAACAGAACTCACAGGTCCAAGAGAAGCTCCGGAATGGACTATGGCGG
CGCTTTGTCTGCCGTCGGACGCGAACTTTTGTTCGTTACTAATCCTGTGGTGGTGAACGGGTCCGTCCTG
GTCCCTGAGGATCAATGTTACTGTGCCGGATGGATTGAATCTCGCGGCACGAACGGCGCTCAGACCGCGT
CAAATGTCCTGCAGTGGCTTGCAGCAGGATTCAGCATTTTGCTGCTGATGTTCTATGCCTACCAAACCTG
GAAATCTACATGCGGCTGGGAGGAAATCTATGTGTGCGCCATTGAAATGGTTAAGGTGATTCTGGAGTTC
TTTTTTGAGTTTAAGAATCCCTCTATGCTCTACCTTGCCACAGGACACCGGGTGCAGTGGCTGCGCTATG
CAACCTGGCTGCTCACTTGTCCTGTCATCCTTATCCACCTGAGCAACCTCACCGGCCTGAGCAACGACTA
CAGCAGGAGAACCATGGGACTCCTTGTCTCAGACATCGGGTGCATCGTGTGGGGGGCTACCAGCGCCATG
GCAACCGGCTATGTTAAAGTCATCTTCTTTTGTCTTGGATTGTGCTATGGCGCGAACACATTTTTTCACG
CCGCCAAAGCATATATCGAGGGTTATCATACTGTGCCAAAGGGTCGGTGCCGCCAGGTCGTGACCGGCAT
GGCATGGCTGTTTTTCGTGAGCTGGGGTATGTTCCCAATTCTCTTCATTTTGGGGCCCGAAGGTTTTGGC
GTCCTGAGCGTCTATGGCTCCACCGTAGGTCACACGATTATTGATCTGATGAGTAAAAATTGTTGGGGGT
TGTTGGGACACTACCTGCGCGTCCTGATCCACGAGCACATATTGATTCACGGAGATATCCGCAAAACCAC
CAAACTGAACATCGGCGGAACGGAGATCGAGGTCGAGACTCTCGTCGAAGACGAAGCCGAGGCCGGAGCC
GTGCCAGGAGGTTCAGGCGGAACCGGTGTGAGCAAGGGCGAGGAGCTGTTCACCGGGGTGGTGCCCATCC
TGGTCGAGCTGGACGGCGACGTAAACGGCCACAAGTTCAGCGTGTCCGGCGAGGGCGAGGGCGATGCCAC
CTACGGCAAGCTGACCCTGAAGCTGATCTGCACCACCGGCAAGCTGCCCGTGCCCTGGCCCACCCTCGTG
ACCACCCTGGGCTACGGCCTGCAGTGCTTCGCCCGCTACCCCGACCACATGAAGCAGCACGACTTCTTCA
AGTCCGCCATGCCCGAAGGCTACGTCCAGGAGCGCACCATCTTCTTCAAGGACGACGGCAACTACAAGAC
CCGCGCCGAGGTGAAGTTCGAGGGCGACACCCTGGTGAACCGCATCGAGCTGAAGGGCATCGACTTCAAG
GAGGACGGCAACATCCTGGGGCACAAGCTGGAGTACAACTACAACAGCCACAACGTCTATATCACCGCCG
ACAAGCAGAAGAACGGCATCAAGGCCAACTTCAAGATCCGCCACAACATCGAGGACGGCGGCGTGCAGCT
CGCCGACCACTACCAGCAGAACACCCCCATCGGCGACGGCCCCGTGCTGCTGCCCGACAACCACTACCTG
AGCTACCAGTCCAAGCTGAGCAAAGACCCCAACGAGAAGCGCGATCACATGGTCCTGCTGGAGTTCGTGA
CCGCCGCCGGGATCACTCTCGGCATGGACGAGCTGTACAAGTAAGAATTCGATATCAAGCTTATCGATAA
TCAACCTCTGGATTACAAAATTTGTGAAAGATTGACTGGTATTCTTAACTATGTTGCTCCTTTTACGCTA
TGTGGATACGCTGCTTTAATGCCTTTGTATCATGCTATTGCTTCCCGTATGGCTTTCATTTTCTCCTCCT
TGTATAAATCCTGGTTGCTGTCTCTTTATGAGGAGTTGTGGCCCGTTGTCAGGCAACGTGGCGTGGTGTG
CACTGTGTTTGCTGACGCAACCCCCACTGGTTGGGGCATTGCCACCACCTGTCAGCTCCTTTCCGGGACT
TTCGCTTTCCCCCTCCCTATTGCCACGGCGGAACTCATCGCCGCCTGCCTTGCCCGCTGCTGGACAGGGG
CTCGGCTGTTGGGCACTGACAATTCCGTGGTGTTGTCGGGGAAATCATCGTCCTTTCCTTGGCTGCTCGC
CTGTGTTGCCACCTGGATTCTGCGCGGGACGTCCTTCTGCTACGTCCCTTCGGCCCTCAATCCAGCGGAC
CTTCCTTCCCGCGGCCTGCTGCCGGCTCTGCGGCCTCTTCCGCGTCTTCGCCTTCGCCCTCAGACGAGTC
GGATCTCCCTTTGGGCCGCCTCCCCGCATCGATACCGTCGACCCGGGCGGCCGCTTCGAGCAGACATGAT
AAGATACATTGATGAGTTTGGACAAACCACAACTAGAATGCAGTGAAAAAAATGCTTTATTTGTGAAATT
TGTGATGCTATTGCTTTATTTGTAACCATTATAAGCTGCAATAAACAAGTTAACAACAACAATTGCATTC
ATTTTATGTTTCAGGTTCAGGGGGAGATGTGGGAGGTTTTTTAAAGCAAGTAAAACCTCTACAAATGTGG
TAAAATCGATAAGGATCTTCCTAGAGCATGGCTACGTAGATAAGTAGCATGGCGGGTTAATCATTAACTA
CAAGGAACCCCTAGTGATGGAGTTGGCCACTCCCTCTCTGCGCGCTCGCTCGCTCACTGAGGCCGGGCGA
CCAAAGGTCGCCCGACGCCCGGGCTTTGCCCGGGCGGCCTCAGTGAGCGAGCGAGCGCGCAGCTGCATTA
ATGAATCGGCCAACGCGCGGGGAGAGGCGGTTTGCGTATTGGGCGCTCTTCCGCTTCCTCGCTCACTGAC
TCGCTGCGCTCGGTCGTTCGGCTGCGGCGAGCGGTATCAGCTCACTCAAAGGCGGTAATACGGTTATCCA
CAGAATCAGGGGATAACGCAGGAAAGAACATGTGAGCAAAAGGCCAGCAAAAGGCCAGGAACCGTAAAAA
GGCCGCGTTGCTGGCGTTTTTCCATAGGCTCCGCCCCCCTGACGAGCATCACAAAAATCGACGCTCAAGT
CAGAGGTGGCGAAACCCGACAGGACTATAAAGATACCAGGCGTTTCCCCCTGGAAGCTCCCTCGTGCGCT
CTCCTGTTCCGACCCTGCCGCTTACCGGATACCTGTCCGCCTTTCTCCCTTCGGGAAGCGTGGCGCTTTC
TCATAGCTCACGCTGTAGGTATCTCAGTTCGGTGTAGGTCGTTCGCTCCAAGCTGGGCTGTGTGCACGAA
CCCCCCGTTCAGCCCGACCGCTGCGCCTTATCCGGTAACTATCGTCTTGAGTCCAACCCGGTAAGACACG
ACTTATCGCCACTGGCAGCAGCCACTGGTAACAGGATTAGCAGAGCGAGGTATGTAGGCGGTGCTACAGA
GTTCTTGAAGTGGTGGCCTAACTACGGCTACACTAGAAGAACAGTATTTGGTATCTGCGCTCTGCTGAAG
CCAGTTACCTTCGGAAAAAGAGTTGGTAGCTCTTGATCCGGCAAACAAACCACCGCTGGTAGCGGTGGTT
TTTTTGTTTGCAAGCAGCAGATTACGCGCAGAAAAAAAGGATCTCAAGAAGATCCTTTGATCTTTTCTAC
GGGGTCTGACGCTCAGTGGAACGAAAACTCACGTTAAGGGATTTTGGTCATGAGATTATCAAAAAGGATC
TTCACCTAGATCCTTTTAAATTAAAAATGAAGTTTTAAATCAATCTAAAGTATATATGAGTAAACTTGGT
CTGACAGTTACCAATGCTTAATCAGTGAGGCACCTATCTCAGCGATCTGTCTATTTCGTTCATCCATAGT
TGCCTGACTCCCCGTCGTGTAGATAACTACGATACGGGAGGGCTTACCATCTGGCCCCAGTGCTGCAATG
ATACCGCGAGACCCACGCTCACCGGCTCCAGATTTATCAGCAATAAACCAGCCAGCCGGAAGGGCCGAGC
GCAGAAGTGGTCCTGCAACTTTATCCGCCTCCATCCAGTCTATTAATTGTTGCCGGGAAGCTAGAGTAAG
TAGTTCGCCAGTTAATAGTTTGCGCAACGTTGTTGCCATTGCTACAGGCATCGTGGTGTCACGCTCGTCG
TTTGGTATGGCTTCATTCAGCTCCGGTTCCCAACGATCAAGGCGAGTTACATGATCCCCCATGTTGTGCA
AAAAAGCGGTTAGCTCCTTCGGTCCTCCGATCGTTGTCAGAAGTAAGTTGGCCGCAGTGTTATCACTCAT
GGTTATGGCAGCACTGCATAATTCTCTTACTGTCATGCCATCCGTAAGATGCTTTTCTGTGACTGGTGAG
TACTCAACCAAGTCATTCTGAGAATAGTGTATGCGGCGACCGAGTTGCTCTTGCCCGGCGTCAATACGGG
ATAATACCGCGCCACATAGCAGAACTTTAAAAGTGCTCATCATTGGAAAACGTTCTTCGGGGCGAAAACT
CTCAAGGATCTTACCGCTGTTGAGATCCAGTTCGATGTAACCCACTCGTGCACCCAACTGATCTTCAGCA
TCTTTTACTTTCACCAGCGTTTCTGGGTGAGCAAAAACAGGAAGGCAAAATGCCGCAAAAAAGGGAATAA
GGGCGACACGGAAATGTTGAATACTCATACTCTTCCTTTTTCAATATTATTGAAGCATTTATCAGGGTTA
TTGTCTCATGAGCGGATACATATTTGAATGTATTTAGAAAAATAAACAAATAGGGGTTCCGCGCACATTT
CCCCGAAAAGTGCCACCTAAATTGTAAGCGTTAATATTTTGTTAAAATTCGCGTTAAATTTTTGTTAAAT
CAGCTCATTTTTTAACCAATAGGCCGAAATCGGCAAAATCCCTTATAAATCAAAAGAATAGACCGAGATA
GGGT
[37 nt withheld, positions 6445-6481]
AAAGAACGTGGACTCCAACGTCAAAGG
[49 nt withheld, positions 6509-6557]
T
[91 nt withheld, positions 6559-6649]
G
[124 nt withheld, positions 6651-6774]
CCCATTCGCCATTCAGGCTGCGCAACTGTTGGGAAGGGCGATCGGTGCGGGCCTCTTCGCTATTACGCCA
G
